Addgene plasmid #224153: GSPD1_R252L
Purpose: IPTG-inducible expression of C. elegans protein GSPD-1(R252L) with a His tag
Depositing lab: Katherine Walstrom. Depositing organization: New College of Florida. Publication: Modeling human glucose-6-phosphate dehydrogenase mutations using C. elegans GSPD-1. Loges LN, Walstrom KM. MicroPubl Biol. 2021 Sep 10;2021:10.17912/micropub.biology.000451. doi: 10.17912/micropub.biology.000451. eCollection 2021. PubMed 34532700.
Backbone
  Vector backbone: pET303/CT-His
  Vector type: Bacterial Expression
Growth in bacteria
  Bacterial resistance: Ampicillin, 100 μg/mL
  Growth temperature: 37°C
  Growth strain: DH5alpha
  Copy number: Low Copy
Gene/Insert
  Gene/Insert name: GSPD-1(R252L)
  Species: C. elegans (nematode)
  Mutation: R252L
  Tag / fusion protein: LeuGlu-6xHis (C terminal on insert)
  Cloning method: Restriction Enzyme; 5′ cloning site unknown (unknown if destroyed)
  Sequencing primers: 5′ T7
Terms and licenses: Academic/Nonprofit Terms; Industry Terms: Not Available to Industry
How to cite: GSPD1_R252L was a gift from Katherine Walstrom (Addgene plasmid # 224153 ; http://n2t.net/addgene:224153 ; RRID:Addgene_224153)
