[The description below was written by a language model from this plasmid's Addgene catalogue record and pLannotate feature annotations shown in this document.]
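Description:
GSPD1_R252L is a bacterial expression plasmid built on the pET303/CT-His backbone for IPTG-inducible production of the C. elegans glucose-6-phosphate dehydrogenase GSPD-1 carrying an R252L substitution. The 6,928 nt plasmid replicates from a pBR322-type ColE1 origin accompanied by the rop gene and the bom region. This matches the low copy number listed in the catalogue, even though the automated annotation gives the origin a generic "high-copy" label. Selection is by ampicillin through the β-lactamase gene and its own promoter. An f1 origin is also present, along with short non-functional remnants of the tetracycline resistance gene inherited from the pBR322 lineage.

The open reading frame sits downstream of a T7 promoter fused to a lac operator and the phage T7 gene 10 ribosome binding site, and it is followed by a T7 terminator. The plasmid carries its own lacI gene, so the lac repressor keeps the operator occupied until IPTG is added. Transcription then depends on T7 RNA polymerase supplied by a suitable expression host. The annotation software labels the coding region as human G6PD, but this reflects homology: the record identifies the insert as the nematode orthologue. A Leu-Glu linker and 6xHis tag are fused to the C terminus for metal-affinity purification. The short "SET1" fragment annotated after the tag probably reflects vector sequence near the terminator and not a functional fusion. The 5′ cloning site is not recorded. According to the associated publication title, the construct was made to model human glucose-6-phosphate dehydrogenase mutations using the worm enzyme, most likely by purifying the recombinant variant for study.
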