Features (pLannotate 1.2.2; 19 found; start..end, strand, type, name):
    121..198     -  promoter       lacI promoter: lacI
    206..485     -  CDS            TcR (fragment): tetracycline efflux protein; tet; confers resistance to tetracycline
    507..525     +  promoter       T7 promoter: promoter for bacteriophage T7 RNA polymerase
    526..550     +  protein_bind   lac operator: The lac repressor binds to the lac operator to inhibit transcription in E. coli. This inhibition can be relieved by adding lactose or isopropyl-β-D-thiogalactopyranoside (IPTG). lac repressor encoded by lacI
    566..586     +  RBS            RBS: efficient ribosome binding site from bacteriophage T7 gene 10 (Olins and Rangwala, 1989)
    693..2162    +  CDS            G6PD: G6PD_HUMAN - Experimental evidence at protein level: Swiss-Prot protein existence level 1. Catalyzes the rate-limiting step of the oxidative pentose- phosphate pathway, which represents a route for the dissimilation of carbohydrates besides glycolysis. The main function of this enzyme is to provide reducing power (NADPH) and pentose phosphates for fatty acid and nucleic acid synthesis. From Homo sapiens (Human).
   2166..2183    +  CDS            9xHis (fragment): 9xHis affinity tag
   2193..2242    +  CDS            SET1 (fragment): solubility-enhancement tag derived from T7 phage gene 10B
   2250..2297    +  terminator     T7 terminator: transcription terminator for bacteriophage T7 RNA polymerase
   2334..2762    +  rep_origin     f1 ori (sequence partly withheld): f1 bacteriophage origin of replication; arrow indicates direction of (+) strand synthesis
   2815..2919    +  promoter       AmpR promoter: bla
   2920..3780    +  CDS            AmpR: β-lactamase; bla; confers resistance to ampicillin, carbenicillin, and related antibiotics
   3951..4539    +  rep_origin     ori: high-copy-number ColE1/pMB1/pBR322/pUC origin of replication
   4725..4864    -  misc_feature   bom: basis of mobility region from pBR322
   4966..5157    -  CDS            rop: Rop protein, which maintains plasmids at low copy number; rop
   5174..5554    +  CDS            YPB1_ECOLX: Protein predicted: Swiss-Prot protein existence level 4. From Escherichia coli.
   5626..5917    -  CDS            TcR (fragment): tetracycline efflux protein; tet; confers resistance to tetracycline
   5932..5953    -  protein_bind   CAP binding site: CAP binding activates transcription in the presence of cAMP. E. coli catabolite activator protein
   5966..120     -  CDS            lacI (across the origin): lac repressor; lacI; The lac repressor binds to the lac operator to inhibit transcription in E. coli. This inhibition can be relieved by adding lactose or isopropyl-β-D-thiogalactopyranoside (IPTG).
>Addgene plasmid #224153 | GSPD1_R252L | addgene full sequence | sequence record 444360 | Addgene NGS Result
CGCTTCCACTTTTTCCCGCGTTTTCGCAGAAACGTGGCTGGCCTGGTTCACCACGCGGGAAACGGTCTGA
TAAGAGACACCGGCATACTCTGCGACATCGTATAACGTTACTGGTTTCACATTCACCACCCTGAATTGAC
TCTCTTCCGGGCGCTATCATGCCATACCGCGAAAGGTTTTGCGCCATTCGATGGTGTCCGGGATCTCGAC
GCTCTCCCTTATGCGACTCCTGCATTAGGAAGCAGCCCAGTAGTAGGTTGAGGCCGTTGAGCACCGCCGC
CGCAAGGAATGGTGCATGCAAGGAGATGGCGCCCAACAGTCCCCCGGCCACGGGGCCTGCCACCATACCC
ACGCCGAAACAAGCGCTCATGAGCCCGAAGTGGCGAGCCCGATCTTCCCCATCGGTGATGTCGGCGATAT
AGGCGCCAGCAACCGCACCTGTGGCGCCGGTGATGCCGGCCACGATGCGTCCGGCGTAGAGGATCGAGAT
CTCGATCCCGCGAAATTAATACGACTCACTATAGGGGAATTGTGAGCGGATAACAATTCCCCTCTAGTAA
TAATTTTGTTTAACTTTAAGAAGGAGGTCTAGAATGGCATGCAAACGTCATTCAGTGTCCGATCCCATTT
CGAAGGATCTCGTCGAGTGTCTTCGTGAATCAATGCAAAGAGATCTCAAATTTGAGACTCCGTACGTTTT
CGTGATATTTGGAGCATCGGGAGATCTCGCAAAAAAGAAAATATACCCAACACTGTGGTGGTTGTTCCGT
GACAACCTTTTGCCAGTCAACATCAAATTTATTGGATATGCCCGTTCCGATCTGACAGTTTTCAAGCTTC
GTGAATCTTTTGAGAAAAACTGTAAAGTTCGAGAAAATGAGAAATGTGCTTTTGATGACTTCATCAAGAA
GTGCTCATACGTTCAGGGCCAATACGACACTTCTGAAGGATTCCAACGCCTTCAATCTTCAATTGATGAT
TTCCAAAAAGAAAGCAATAATCAAGCCGTCAATCGTCTCTACTACCTCGCTCTTCCTCCATCAGTTTTCA
ACGTGGTTTCTACGGAATTAAAGAAGAATTGTATGGATCATGGTGATTCATGGACACGTGTTATCATAGA
AAAACCATTTGGACATGATTTGAAATCATCTTGTGAACTTTCAACTCATTTGGCGAAACTTTTTAAAGAA
GATCAAATCTACCGTATTGATCATTATCTCGGAAAAGAAATGGTTCAGAATTTGATGGTTATGCGATTTG
GAAACCGAATTCTCGCTCCATCTTGGAACCGCGATCACATTGCATCAGTTATGATCTCATTTAAAGAAGA
TTTTGGAACTGGTGGCCTTGCTGGATATTTTGATACAGCTGGAATTATCCGTGATGTTATGCAGAATCAT
TTGATGCAAATTCTAACTTTAGTCGCCATGGAGAAACCAGCAAGTTTGAATGCTGAAGATATTCGTGATG
AAAAGGTCAAAGTGTTGAAAGCTGCTAAAGTTGTAGAATTAAAGGATGTAGTAGTTGGACAATACATTGC
CAGTCCTGAATTTGATCACCCAGAAGCATCACAAGGATACAAAGATGACAAATCAGTTCCAGCCGATTCG
ACTACTCCAACGTATGCTCTTGCTGTTGTTCACATCAATAATGAACGTTGGGAGGGTGTTCCATTCTTCT
TGCGTTGTGGAAAAGCTCTCAACGAGAAGAAAGCAGAAGTTCGTATACAATTCAAAGAAGTCAGTGGAGA
TATCTATCCGTCTGGTGAATTAAAGCGATCCGAATTAGTGATGAGAGTGCAACCAAATGAGGCAGTTTAC
ATGAAACTGATGACCAAGAAACCTGGAATGGGATTCGGTGTTGAAGAAACTGAACTTGATTTGACTTATA
ATAATAGATTCAAAGAAGTCCGTCTTCCTGATGCTTATGAACGCCTATTTCTCGAAGTATTCATGGGATC
TCAAATTAATTTCGTTCGAACTGATGAGCTTGAATACGCTTGGCGTATTTTGACGCCAGTTCTCGAAGAG
CTTAAAAAGAAGAAAGTTCAACCGGTTCAATATAAATTTGGAAGTCGTGGTCCAACTGAAGGTGACGAAT
TGATGAAAAAGTACGGTTTCATCTTCACTGGAACATACAAATGGGTTGCTCCAAAGCTACTCGAGCACCA
CCACCACCACCACTGAGATCCGGCTGCTAACAAAGCCCGAAAGGAAGCTGAGTTGGCTGCTGCCACCGCT
GAGCAATAACTAGCATAACCCCTTGGGGCCTCTAAACGGGTCTTGAGGGGTTTTTTGCTGAAAGGAGGAA
CTATATCCGGATTGGCGAATGGG
[124 nt withheld, positions 2334-2457]
C
[91 nt withheld, positions 2459-2549]
A
[49 nt withheld, positions 2551-2599]
CCTTTGACGTTGGAGTCCACGTTCTTT
[37 nt withheld, positions 2627-2663]
ACCCTATCTCGGTCTATTCTTTTGATTTATAAGGGATTTTGCCGATTTCGGCCTATTGGTTAAAAAATGA
GCTGATTTAACAAAAATTTAACGCGAATTTTAACAAAATATTAACGCTTACAATTTAGGTGGCACTTTTC
GGGGAAATGTGCGCGGAACCCCTATTTGTTTATTTTTCTAAATACATTCAAATATGTATCCGCTCATGAG
ACAATAACCCTGATAAATGCTTCAATAATATTGAAAAAGGAAGAGTATGAGTATTCAACATTTCCGTGTC
GCCCTTATTCCCTTTTTTGCGGCATTTTGCCTTCCTGTTTTTGCTCACCCAGAAACGCTGGTGAAAGTAA
AAGATGCTGAAGATCAGTTGGGTGCACGAGTGGGTTACATCGAACTGGATCTCAACAGCGGTAAGATCCT
TGAGAGTTTTCGCCCCGAAGAACGTTTTCCAATGATGAGCACTTTTAAAGTTCTGCTATGTGGCGCGGTA
TTATCCCGTATTGACGCCGGGCAAGAGCAACTCGGTCGCCGCATACACTATTCTCAGAATGACTTGGTTG
AGTACTCACCAGTCACAGAAAAGCATCTTACGGATGGCATGACAGTAAGAGAATTATGCAGTGCTGCCAT
AACCATGAGTGATAACACTGCGGCCAACTTACTTCTGACAACGATCGGAGGACCGAAGGAGCTAACCGCT
TTTTTGCACAACATGGGGGATCATGTAACTCGCCTTGATCGTTGGGAACCGGAGCTGAATGAAGCCATAC
CAAACGACGAGCGTGACACCACGATGCCTGCAGCAATGGCAACAACGTTGCGCAAACTATTAACTGGCGA
ACTACTTACTCTAGCTTCCCGGCAACAATTAATAGACTGGATGGAGGCGGATAAAGTTGCAGGACCACTT
CTGCGCTCGGCCCTTCCGGCTGGCTGGTTTATTGCTGATAAATCTGGAGCCGGTGAGCGTGGGTCTCGCG
GTATCATTGCAGCACTGGGGCCAGATGGTAAGCCCTCCCGTATCGTAGTTATCTACACGACGGGGAGTCA
GGCAACTATGGATGAACGAAATAGACAGATCGCTGAGATAGGTGCCTCACTGATTAAGCATTGGTAACTG
TCAGACCAAGTTTACTCATATATACTTTAGATTGATTTAAAACTTCATTTTTAATTTAAAAGGATCTAGG
TGAAGATCCTTTTTGATAATCTCATGACCAAAATCCCTTAACGTGAGTTTTCGTTCCACTGAGCGTCAGA
CCCCGTAGAAAAGATCAAAGGATCTTCTTGAGATCCTTTTTTTCTGCGCGTAATCTGCTGCTTGCAAACA
AAAAAACCACCGCTACCAGCGGTGGTTTGTTTGCCGGATCAAGAGCTACCAACTCTTTTTCCGAAGGTAA
CTGGCTTCAGCAGAGCGCAGATACCAAATACTGTCCTTCTAGTGTAGCCGTAGTTAGGCCACCACTTCAA
GAACTCTGTAGCACCGCCTACATACCTCGCTCTGCTAATCCTGTTACCAGTGGCTGCTGCCAGTGGCGAT
AAGTCGTGTCTTACCGGGTTGGACTCAAGACGATAGTTACCGGATAAGGCGCAGCGGTCGGGCTGAACGG
GGGGTTCGTGCACACAGCCCAGCTTGGAGCGAACGACCTACACCGAACTGAGATACCTACAGCGTGAGCT
ATGAGAAAGCGCCACGCTTCCCGAAGGGAGAAAGGCGGACAGGTATCCGGTAAGCGGCAGGGTCGGAACA
GGAGAGCGCACGAGGGAGCTTCCAGGGGGAAACGCCTGGTATCTTTATAGTCCTGTCGGGTTTCGCCACC
TCTGACTTGAGCGTCGATTTTTGTGATGCTCGTCAGGGGGGCGGAGCCTATGGAAAAACGCCAGCAACGC
GGCCTTTTTACGGTTCCTGGCCTTTTGCTGGCCTTTTGCTCACATGTTCTTTCCTGCGTTATCCCCTGAT
TCTGTGGATAACCGTATTACCGCCTTTGAGTGAGCTGATACCGCTCGCCGCAGCCGAACGACCGAGCGCA
GCGAGTCAGTGAGCGAGGAAGCGGAAGAGCGCCTGATGCGGTATTTTCTCCTTACGCATCTGTGCGGTAT
TTCACACCGCAATGGTGCACTCTCAGTACAATCTGCTCTGATGCCGCATAGTTAAGCCAGTATACACTCC
GCTATCGCTACGTGACTGGGTCATGGCTGCGCCCCGACACCCGCCAACACCCGCTGACGCGCCCTGACGG
GCTTGTCTGCTCCCGGCATCCGCTTACAGACAAGCTGTGACCGTCTCCGGGAGCTGCATGTGTCAGAGGT
TTTCACCGTCATCACCGAAACGCGCGAGGCAGCTGCGGTAAAGCTCATCAGCGTGGTCGTGAAGCGATTC
ACAGATGTCTGCCTGTTCATCCGCGTCCAGCTCGTTGAGTTTCTCCAGAAGCGTTAATGTCTGGCTTCTG
ATAAAGCGGGCCATGTTAAGGGCGGTTTTTTCCTGTTTGGTCACTGATGCCTCCGTGTAAGGGGGATTTC
TGTTCATGGGGGTAATGATACCGATGAAACGAGAGAGGATGCTCACGATACGGGTTACTGATGATGAACA
TGCCCGGTTACTGGAACGTTGTGAGGGTAAACAACTGGCGGTATGGATGCGGCGGGACCAGAGAAAAATC
ACTCAGGGTCAATGCCAGCGCTTCGTTAATACAGATGTAGGTGTTCCACAGGGTAGCCAGCAGCATCCTG
CGATGCAGATCCGGAACATAATGGTGCAGGGCGCTGACTTCCGCGTTTCCAGACTTTACGAAACACGGAA
ACCGAAGACCATTCATGTTGTTGCTCAGGTCGCAGACGTTTTGCAGCAGCAGTCGCTTCACGTTCGCTCG
CGTATCGGTGATTCATTCTGCTAACCAGTAAGGCAACCCCGCCAGCCTAGCCGGGTCCTCAACGACAGGA
GCACGATCATGCGCACCCGTGGGGCCGCCATGCCGGCGATAATGGCCTGCTTCTCGCCGAAACGTTTGGT
GGCGGGACCAGTGACGAAGGCTTGAGCGAGGGCGTGCAAGATTCCGAATACCGCAAGCGACAGGCCGATC
ATCGTCGCGCTCCAGCGAAAGCGGTCCTCGCCGAAAATGACCCAGAGCGCTGCCGGCACCTGTCCTACGA
GTTGCATGATAAAGAAGACAGTCATAAGTGCGGCGACGATAGTCATGCCCCGCGCCCACCGGAAGGAGCT
GACTGGGTTGAAGGCTCTCAAGGGCATCGGTCGAGATCCCGGTGCCTAATGAGTGAGCTAACTTACATTA
ATTGCGTTGCGCTCACTGCCCGCTTTCCAGTCGGGAAACCTGTCGTGCCAGCTGCATTAATGAATCGGCC
AACGCGCGGGGAGAGGCGGTTTGCGTATTGGGCGCCAGGGTGGTTTTTCTTTTCACCAGTGAGACGGGCA
ACAGCTGATTGCCCTTCACCGCCTGGCCCTGAGAGAGTTGCAGCAAGCGGTCCACGCTGGTTTGCCCCAG
CAGGCGAAAATCCTGTTTGATGGTGGTTAACGGCGGGATATAACATGAGCTGTCTTCGGTATCGTCGTAT
CCCACTACCGAGATATCCGCACCAACGCGCAGCCCGGACTCGGTAATGGCGCGCATTGCGCCCAGCGCCA
TCTGATCGTTGGCAACCAGCATCGCAGTGGGAACGATGCCCTCATTCAGCATTTGCATGGTTTGTTGAAA
ACCGGACATGGCACTCCAGTCGCCTTCCCGTTCCGCTATCGGCTGAATTTGATTGCGAGTGAGATATTTA
TGCCAGCCAGCCAGACGCAGACGCGCCGAGACAGAACTTAATGGGCCCGCTAACAGCGCGATTTGCTGGT
GACCCAATGCGACCAGATGCTCCACGCCCAGTCGCGTACCGTCTTCATGGGAGAAAATAATACTGTTGAT
GGGTGTCTGGTCAGAGACATCAAGAAATAACGCCGGAACATTAGTGCAGGCAGCTTCCACAGCAATGGCA
TCCTGGTCATCCAGCGGATAGTTAATGATCAGCCCACTGACGCGTTGCGCGAGAAGATTGTGCACCGCCG
CTTTACAGGCTTCGACGCCGCTTCGTTCTACCATCGACACCACCACGCTGGCACCCAGTTGATCGGCGCG
AGATTTAATCGCCGCGACAATTTGCGACGGCGCGTGCAGGGCCAGACTGGAGGTGGCAACGCCAATCAGC
AACGACTGTTTGCCCGCCAGTTGTTGTGCCACGCGGTTGGGAATGTAATTCAGCTCCGCCATCGC
